>Addgene plasmid #15575 | GAL 103Q+ProCFPp303 | addgene partial sequence | sequence record 22139 | GAL1 5'-AATATACCTCTATACTTTAACGTC-3'
AATTCGATATCAAGCTTATCGATACCGTCGACCTCTAGGTCGACCGCTATGGCGACCCTGGAAAAGCTGA
TGAATGCCTTCGAGTCCCTCAAAAGCTTCCAACTGCAGCATCAGCAACAACAGCTGCAACAGTAACAATA
GCTGCAACAGCAACAACAGCAGCAACAGCAACAACAGCAGCAACAGCAACAACAGCAGCAACAGCAACAA
CAGCAGCAACAGCAACAACAGCAGCAACAGCAACAACAGCAGCAACAGCAACAACAGCAGCAACAGCAAC
TACAGCAGCAACAGCAACAACAGCAGCAACAGCAACAACAGCATCAACAGCAACAACAGCAGCAACAGCA
ACAACAGCAGCAACAGCTACAACAGCAGCAACAGCAACAACCGCCACCACCTCCCCCTCCACCCCCACCT
CCTCAACTTCCTCAACCTCCTCCACAGGCACAGCCTCTGCTGCCTCAGCCACAACCTCCTCCACCTCCAC
CTCCACCTCCTCCAGGCCCAGCTGTGGCTGAGGAGCCTCTGCACCGACCTGGATCCCTGGTGAGCAAGGG
CGAGGAGCTGTTCACCGGGGTGGTGCCCATCCTGGTCGAGC
