[The description below was written by a language model from this plasmid's Addgene catalogue record.]
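Description:
GAL 103Q+ProCFPp303 is a yeast expression plasmid built on the p303 Gal backbone. It is propagated in E. coli under ampicillin selection, where it is recorded as low copy, and it carries the HIS3 auxotrophic marker for selection in histidine-requiring yeast strains. The backbone name and the use of a Gal1 sequencing primer upstream of the insert indicate that expression is driven by a galactose-inducible GAL promoter, so the protein can be kept off and then switched on by changing the carbon source. The "303" designation suggests a pRS303-type integrating vector, but the record does not state the yeast replication or integration mode, and no feature table is provided to confirm individual elements.

The insert is a fragment of human huntingtin (HTT) carrying an expanded polyglutamine tract of 103 glutamines, with the adjacent proline-rich region retained. It is fused at its C terminus to CFP for fluorescence visualisation. The exact boundaries of the huntingtin fragment are not given. The construct belongs to a series made to test how sequences flanking the polyglutamine stretch change its toxicity in yeast, with this version representing the variant that includes the proline-rich region. Inducible expression combined with the CFP tag allows growth effects and the aggregation or localisation of the fusion protein to be followed in living cells.

The depositor notes that the repetitive glutamine-coding stretch is prone to polymerase slippage and tends to shorten during replication. Such shortening is not expected to matter much until the tract falls into the 80s.
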