Addgene plasmid #15575: GAL 103Q+ProCFPp303
Depositing lab: Susan Lindquist. Depositing organization: Whitehead Institute for Biomedical Research. Publication: Flanking sequences profoundly alter polyglutamine toxicity in yeast. Duennwald ML, Jagadish S, Muchowski PJ, Lindquist S. Proc Natl Acad Sci U S A. 2006 Jul 18. 103(29):11045-50. 10.1073/pnas.0604547103 PubMed 16832050.
Backbone
  Vector backbone: p303 Gal
  Vector type: Yeast Expression
  Selectable markers: HIS3
Growth in bacteria
  Bacterial resistance: Ampicillin, 100 μg/mL
  Growth temperature: 37°C
  Growth strain: DH5alpha
  Copy number: Low Copy
Gene/Insert
  Gene/Insert name: htt103Q + Pro (alt name: htt 103Q)
  Species: H. sapiens (human)
  Mutation: Proline-rich region present
  GenBank ID: NM_002111
  Entrez Gene: HTT (a.k.a. HD, IT15, LOMARS)
  Tag / fusion protein: CFP (C terminal on insert)
  Cloning method: Restriction Enzyme
  Sequencing primers: 5′ Gal1; 3′ EGFP-N
Terms and licenses: Academic/Nonprofit Terms; Industry Terms: Not Available to Industry
Depositor comments: Figure 1, I in article. Lindquist lab number: 7571 Due to slippage when polymerases go through them, the Q stretches often get shorter over time due to mistakes while they are replicated in the cells. The shortening should not have much of an effect until the Q stretches get into the 80s.
How to cite: GAL 103Q+ProCFPp303 was a gift from Susan Lindquist (Addgene plasmid # 15575 ; http://n2t.net/addgene:15575 ; RRID:Addgene_15575)
